Addgene plasmid #121962: pCAG-AaCas12b(D977A)-2AeGFP
Purpose: Mammalian expression, Transcription regulation, deactivated AaCas12b
Depositing lab: Wei Li. Depositing organization: Institute of Zoology, Chinese Academy of Sciences. Publication: Repurposing CRISPR-Cas12b for mammalian genome engineering. Teng F, Cui T, Feng G, Guo L, Xu K, Gao Q, Li T, Li J, Zhou Q, Li W. Cell Discov. 2018 Nov 27;4:63. doi: 10.1038/s41421-018-0069-3. eCollection 2018. PubMed 30510770.
Backbone
  Vector backbone: pCAG-2AeGFP
  Vector type: Mammalian Expression
Growth in bacteria
  Bacterial resistance: Ampicillin, 100 μg/mL
  Growth temperature: 37°C
  Growth strain: DH5alpha
  Copy number: High Copy
Gene/Insert
  Gene/Insert name: Catalytically deactivated AaCas12b (alt names: Catalytically deactivated AaC2c1; Aa(D977A))
  Species: Synthetic
  Mutation: D977A
  Tag / fusion protein: 3xHA tag (C terminal on insert)
  Cloning method: Ligation Independent Cloning
Terms and licenses: Academic/Nonprofit Terms; Industry Terms: Not Available to Industry
How to cite: pCAG-AaCas12b(D977A)-2AeGFP was a gift from Wei Li (Addgene plasmid # 121962 ; http://n2t.net/addgene:121962 ; RRID:Addgene_121962)
