[The description below was written by a language model from this plasmid's Addgene catalogue record and pLannotate feature annotations shown in this document.]
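Description:
pCAG-AaCas12b(D977A)-2AeGFP is a mammalian expression plasmid built on the pCAG-2AeGFP backbone that produces a catalytically deactivated form of the type V-B CRISPR effector AaCas12b (also called AaC2c1). It is propagated in E. coli as a high-copy plasmid through a ColE1/pUC-type origin and selected with ampicillin via the β-lactamase gene and its native promoter. Remnants of a cloning-vector backbone (lac promoter, operator, CAP site, a lacI fragment and a fragment of the pBR322 bom region) are also present but play no role in the payload.

Expression is driven by the CAG arrangement: the CMV immediate-early enhancer, the chicken β-actin promoter and a chimeric chicken β-actin/rabbit β-globin intron, which together give strong, broadly active transcription in mammalian cells. A T7 promoter sits just upstream of the coding region and could support in vitro transcription. The synthetic Cas12b open reading frame, which the annotation tool matches to an Alicyclobacillus Cas12b entry, carries the D977A substitution that the record describes as deactivating the nuclease. The catalogue lists a C-terminal 3xHA tag for detection. Neither the tag nor the 2A peptide implied by the name is annotated, but an unannotated gap between the Cas12b and EGFP coding sequences is where they would lie. The 2A element would allow EGFP to be released as a separate protein from the same transcript, marking transfected cells, and an SV40 polyadenylation signal ends the unit.

The stated purpose is transcription regulation using deactivated AaCas12b as an RNA-guided DNA-binding protein; no guide RNA cassette or fused effector domain is annotated. The two sequence records (8,622 and 8,695 nt) show the same feature layout, differing mainly in the β-actin promoter region.
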