Features (pLannotate 1.2.2; 15 found; start..end, strand, type, name):
      8..387     +  enhancer       CMV enhancer: human cytomegalovirus immediate early enhancer
    390..665     +  promoter       chicken β-actin promoter: No description available
    666..1678    +  intron         chimeric intron: chimera between introns from chicken β-actin and rabbit β-globin
   1739..1757    +  promoter       T7 promoter: promoter for bacteriophage T7 RNA polymerase
   1796..5182    +  CDS            cas12b: CS12B_ALIAG - Also known as c2c1 From Alicyclobacillus acidoterrestris (strain ATCC 49025 / DSM 3922 / CIP 106132 / NCIMB 13137 / GD3B).
   5381..6100    +  CDS            EGFP: the original enhanced GFP (Yang et al., 1996) mammalian codon-optimized
   6143..6264    +  polyA_signal   SV40 poly(A) signal: SV40 polyadenylation signal
   6331..6347    -  protein_bind   lac operator: The lac repressor binds to the lac operator to inhibit transcription in E. coli. This inhibition can be relieved by adding lactose or isopropyl-β-D-thiogalactopyranoside (IPTG). lac repressor encoded by lacI
   6355..6385    -  promoter       lac promoter: promoter for the E. coli lac operon
   6400..6421    -  protein_bind   CAP binding site: CAP binding activates transcription in the presence of cAMP. E. coli catabolite activator protein
   6434..6526    -  CDS            lacI (fragment): lac repressor; lacI; The lac repressor binds to the lac operator to inhibit transcription in E. coli. This inhibition can be relieved by adding lactose or isopropyl-β-D-thiogalactopyranoside (IPTG).
   6709..7297    -  rep_origin     ori: high-copy-number ColE1/pMB1/pBR322/pUC origin of replication
   7468..8328    -  CDS            AmpR: β-lactamase; bla; confers resistance to ampicillin, carbenicillin, and related antibiotics
   8329..8433    -  promoter       AmpR promoter: bla
   8504..8548    -  misc_feature   bom (fragment): basis of mobility region from pBR322
>Addgene plasmid #121962 | pCAG-AaCas12b(D977A)-2AeGFP | depositor full sequence | sequence record 232189 | pCAG-AaCas12b(D977A)-2AeGFP sequence 8695 bps
ACGCGTTGACATTGATTATTGACTAGTTATTAATAGTAATCAATTACGGGGTCATTAGTTCATAGCCCAT
ATATGGAGTTCCGCGTTACATAACTTACGGTAAATGGCCCGCCTGGCTGACCGCCCAACGACCCCCGCCC
ATTGACGTCAATAATGACGTATGTTCCCATAGTAACGCCAATAGGGACTTTCCATTGACGTCAATGGGTG
GACTATTTACGGTAAACTGCCCACTTGGCAGTACATCAAGTGTATCATATGCCAAGTACGCCCCCTATTG
ACGTCAATGACGGTAAATGGCCCGCCTGGCATTATGCCCAGTACATGACCTTATGGGACTTTCCTACTTG
GCAGTACATCTACGTATTAGTCATCGCTATTACCATGGGTCGAGGTGAGCCCCACGTTCTGCTTCACTCT
CCCCATCTCCCCCCCCTCCCCACCCCCAATTTTGTATTTATTTATTTTTTAATTATTTTGTGCAGCGATG
GGGGCGGGGGGGGGGGGGGCGCGCGCCAGGCGGGGCGGGGCGGGGCGAGGGGCGGGGCGGGGCGAGGCGG
AGAGGTGCGGCGGCAGCCAATCAGAGCGGCGCGCTCCGAAAGTTTCCTTTTATGGCGAGGCGGCGGCGGC
GGCGGCCCTATAAAAAGCGAAGCGCGCGGCGGGCGGGAGTCGCTGCGTTGCCTTCGCCCCGTGCCCCGCT
CCGCGCCGCCTCGCGCCGCCCGCCCCGGCTCTGACTGACCGCGTTACTCCCACAGGTGAGCGGGCGGGAC
GGCCCTTCTCCTCCGGGCTGTAATTAGCGCTTGGTTTAATGACGGCTCGTTTCTTTTCTGTGGCTGCGTG
AAAGCCTTAAAGGGCTCCGGGAGGGCCCTTTGTGCGGGGGGGAGCGGCTCGGGGGGTGCGTGCGTGTGTG
TGTGCGTGGGGAGCGCCGCGTGCGGCCCGCGCTGCCCGGCGGCTGTGAGCGCTGCGGGCGCGGCGCGGGG
CTTTGTGCGCTCCGCGTGTGCGCGAGGGGAGCGCGGCCGGGGGCGGTGCCCCGCGGTGCGGGGGGGCTGC
GAGGGGAACAAAGGCTGCGTGCGGGGTGTGTGCGTGGGGGGGTGAGCAGGGGGTGTGGGCGCGGCGGTCG
GGCTGTAACCCCCCCCTGCACCCCCCTCCCCGAGTTGCTGAGCACGGCCCGGCTTCGGGTGCGGGGCTCC
GTACGGGGCGTGGCGCGGGGCTCGCCGTGCCGGGCGGGGGGTGGCGGCAGGTGGGGGTGCCGGGCGGGGC
GGGGCCGCCTCGGGCCGGGGAGGGCTCGGGGGAGGGGCGCGGCGGCCCCCGGAGCGCCGGCGGCTGTCGA
GGCGCGGCGAGCCGCAGCCATTGCCTTTTATGGTAATCGTGCGAGAGGGCGCAGGGACTTCCTTTGTCCC
AAATCTGTGCGGAGCCGAAATCTGGGAGGCGCCGCCGCACCCCCTCTAGCGGGCGCGGGGCGAAGCGGTG
CGGCGCCGGCAGGAAGGAAATGGGCGGGGAGGGCCTTCGTGCGTCGCCGCGCCGCCGTCCCCTTCTCCAT
CTCCAGCCTCGGGGCTGTCCGCAGGGGGACGGCTGCCTTCGGGGGGGACGGGGCAGGGCGGGGTTCGGCT
TCTGGCGTGTGACCGGCGGCTCTAGCGCCTCTGCTAACCATGTTCATGCCTTCTTCTTTTTCCTACAGCT
CCTGGGCAACGTGCTGGTTATTGTGCTGTCTCATCATTTTGGCAAAGCTAGTGAATTCTAATACGACTCA
CTATAGGCCGCCACCATGCCCAAGAAGAAGAGGAAGGTTCCCGGGATGGCCGTGAAGAGCATGAAGGTGA
AGCTGCGCCTGGACAACATGCCCGAGATCCGCGCCGGCCTGTGGAAGCTGCACACCGAGGTGAACGCCGG
CGTGCGCTACTACACCGAGTGGCTGAGCCTGCTGCGCCAGGAGAACCTGTACCGCCGCAGCCCCAACGGC
GACGGCGAGCAGGAGTGCTACAAGACCGCCGAGGAGTGCAAGGCCGAGCTGCTGGAGCGCCTGCGCGCCC
GCCAGGTGGAGAACGGCCACTGCGGCCCCGCCGGCAGCGACGACGAGCTGCTGCAGCTGGCCCGCCAGCT
GTACGAGCTGCTGGTGCCCCAGGCCATCGGCGCCAAGGGCGACGCCCAGCAGATCGCCCGCAAGTTCCTG
AGCCCCCTGGCCGACAAGGACGCCGTGGGCGGCCTGGGCATCGCCAAGGCCGGCAACAAGCCCCGCTGGG
TGCGCATGCGCGAGGCCGGCGAGCCCGGCTGGGAGGAGGAGAAGGCCAAGGCCGAGGCCCGCAAGAGCAC
CGACCGCACCGCCGACGTGCTGCGCGCCCTGGCCGACTTCGGCCTGAAGCCCCTGATGCGCGTGTACACC
GACAGCGACATGAGCAGCGTGCAGTGGAAGCCCCTGCGCAAGGGCCAGGCCGTGCGCACCTGGGACCGCG
ACATGTTCCAGCAGGCCATCGAGCGCATGATGAGCTGGGAGAGCTGGAACCAGCGCGTGGGCGAGGCCTA
CGCCAAGCTGGTGGAGCAGAAGAGCCGCTTCGAGCAGAAGAACTTCGTGGGCCAGGAGCACCTGGTGCAG
CTGGTGAACCAGCTGCAGCAGGACATGAAGGAGGCCAGCCACGGCCTGGAGAGCAAGGAGCAGACCGCCC
ACTACCTGACCGGCCGCGCCCTGCGCGGCAGCGACAAGGTGTTCGAGAAGTGGGAGAAGCTGGACCCCGA
CGCCCCCTTCGACCTGTACGACACCGAGATCAAGAACGTGCAGCGCCGCAACACCCGCCGCTTCGGCAGC
CACGACCTGTTCGCCAAGCTGGCCGAGCCCAAGTACCAGGCCCTGTGGCGCGAGGACGCCAGCTTCCTGA
CCCGCTACGCCGTGTACAACAGCATCGTGCGCAAGCTGAACCACGCCAAGATGTTCGCCACCTTCACCCT
GCCCGACGCCACCGCCCACCCCATCTGGACCCGCTTCGACAAGCTGGGCGGCAACCTGCACCAGTACACC
TTCCTGTTCAACGAGTTCGGCGAGGGCCGCCACGCCATCCGCTTCCAGAAGCTGCTGACCGTGGAGGACG
GCGTGGCCAAGGAGGTGGACGACGTGACCGTGCCCATCAGCATGAGCGCCCAGCTGGACGACCTGCTGCC
CCGCGACCCCCACGAGCTGGTGGCCCTGTACTTCCAGGACTACGGCGCCGAGCAGCACCTGGCCGGCGAG
TTCGGCGGCGCCAAGATCCAGTACCGCCGCGACCAGCTGAACCACCTGCACGCCCGCCGCGGCGCCCGCG
ACGTGTACCTGAACCTGAGCGTGCGCGTGCAGAGCCAGAGCGAGGCCCGCGGCGAGCGCCGCCCCCCCTA
CGCCGCCGTGTTCCGCCTGGTGGGCGACAACCACCGCGCCTTCGTGCACTTCGACAAGCTGAGCGACTAC
CTGGCCGAGCACCCCGACGACGGCAAGCTGGGCAGCGAGGGCCTGCTGAGCGGCCTGCGCGTGATGAGCG
TGGACCTGGGCCTGCGCACCAGCGCCAGCATCAGCGTGTTCCGCGTGGCCCGCAAGGACGAGCTGAAGCC
CAACAGCGAGGGCCGCGTGCCCTTCTGCTTCCCCATCGAGGGCAACGAGAACCTGGTGGCCGTGCACGAG
CGCAGCCAGCTGCTGAAGCTGCCCGGCGAGACCGAGAGCAAGGACCTGCGCGCCATCCGCGAGGAGCGCC
AGCGCACCCTGCGCCAGCTGCGCACCCAGCTGGCCTACCTGCGCCTGCTGGTGCGCTGCGGCAGCGAGGA
CGTGGGCCGCCGCGAGCGCAGCTGGGCCAAGCTGATCGAGCAGCCCATGGACGCCAACCAGATGACCCCC
GACTGGCGCGAGGCCTTCGAGGACGAGCTGCAGAAGCTGAAGAGCCTGTACGGCATCTGCGGCGACCGCG
AGTGGACCGAGGCCGTGTACGAGAGCGTGCGCCGCGTGTGGCGCCACATGGGCAAGCAGGTGCGCGACTG
GCGCAAGGACGTGCGCAGCGGCGAGCGCCCCAAGATCCGCGGCTACCAGAAGGACGTGGTGGGCGGCAAC
AGCATCGAGCAGATCGAGTACCTGGAGCGCCAGTACAAGTTCCTGAAGAGCTGGAGCTTCTTCGGCAAGG
TGAGCGGCCAGGTGATCCGCGCCGAGAAGGGCAGCCGCTTCGCCATCACCCTGCGCGAGCACATCGACCA
CGCCAAGGAGGACCGCCTGAAGAAGCTGGCCGACCGCATCATCATGGAGGCCCTGGGCTACGTGTACGCC
CTGGACGACGAGCGCGGCAAGGGCAAGTGGGTGGCCAAGTACCCCCCCTGCCAGCTGATCCTGCTGGAGG
AGCTGAGCGAGTACCAGTTCAACAACGACCGCCCCCCCAGCGAGAACAACCAGCTGATGCAGTGGAGCCA
CCGCGGCGTGTTCCAGGAGCTGCTGAACCAGGCCCAGGTGCACGACCTGCTGGTGGGCACCATGTACGCC
GCCTTCAGCAGCCGCTTCGACGCCCGCACCGGCGCCCCCGGCATCCGCTGCCGCCGCGTGCCCGCCCGCT
GCGCCCGCGAGCAGAACCCCGAGCCCTTCCCCTGGTGGCTGAACAAGTTCGTGGCCGAGCACAAGCTGGA
CGGCTGCCCCCTGCGCGCCGACGACCTGATCCCCACCGGCGAGGGCGAGTTCTTCGTGAGCCCCTTCAGC
GCCGAGGAGGGCGACTTCCACCAGATCCACGCCGCCCTGAACGCCGCCCAGAACCTGCAGCGCCGCCTGT
GGAGCGACTTCGACATCAGCCAGATCCGCCTGCGCTGCGACTGGGGCGAGGTGGACGGCGAGCCCGTGCT
GATCCCCCGCACCACCGGCAAGCGCACCGCCGACAGCTACGGCAACAAGGTGTTCTACACCAAGACCGGC
GTGACCTACTACGAGCGCGAGCGCGGCAAGAAGCGCCGCAAGGTGTTCGCCCAGGAGGAGCTGAGCGAGG
AGGAGGCCGAGCTGCTGGTGGAGGCCGACGAGGCCCGCGAGAAGAGCGTGGTGCTGATGCGCGACCCCAG
CGGCATCATCAACCGCGGCGACTGGACCCGCCAGAAGGAGTTCTGGAGCATGGTGAACCAGCGCATCGAG
GGCTACCTGGTGAAGCAGATCCGCAGCCGCGTGCGCCTGCAGGAGAGCGCCTGCGAGAACACCGGCGACA
TCGCTAGCCCAAAGAAGAAGAGGAAAGTCTCTAGATACCCTTATGATGTTCCAGATTATGCCGGATACCC
ATACGATGTCCCTGACTATGCAGGCTCCTACCCTTATGACGTCCCAGACTACGCCGGATCCAGGTCCGGC
GGCGGAGAGGGCAGAGGAAGTCTTCTAACATGCGGTGACGTGGAGGAGAATCCCGGCCCAATGGTGAGCA
AGGGCGAGGAGCTGTTCACCGGGGTGGTGCCCATCCTGGTCGAGCTGGACGGCGACGTAAACGGCCACAA
GTTCAGCGTGTCCGGCGAGGGCGAGGGCGATGCCACCTACGGCAAGCTGACCCTGAAGTTCATCTGCACC
ACCGGCAAGCTGCCCGTGCCCTGGCCCACCCTCGTGACCACCCTGACCTACGGCGTGCAGTGCTTCAGCC
GCTACCCCGACCACATGAAGCAGCACGACTTCTTCAAGTCCGCCATGCCCGAAGGCTACGTCCAGGAGCG
CACCATCTTCTTCAAGGACGACGGCAACTACAAGACCCGCGCCGAGGTGAAGTTCGAGGGCGACACCCTG
GTGAACCGCATCGAGCTGAAGGGCATCGACTTCAAGGAGGACGGCAACATCCTGGGGCACAAGCTGGAGT
ACAACTACAACAGCCACAACGTCTATATCATGGCCGACAAGCAGAAGAACGGCATCAAGGTGAACTTCAA
GATCCGCCACAACATCGAGGACGGCAGCGTGCAGCTCGCCGACCACTACCAGCAGAACACCCCCATCGGC
GACGGCCCCGTGCTGCTGCCCGACAACCACTACCTGAGCACCCAGTCCGCCCTGAGCAAAGACCCCAACG
AGAAGCGCGATCACATGGTCCTGCTGGAGTTCGTGACCGCCGCCGGGATCACTCTCGGCATGGACGAGCT
GTACAAGTAACTGCAGCGCGGGGATCTCATGCTGGAGTTCTTCGCCCACCCCAACTTGTTTATTGCAGCT
TATAATGGTTACAAATAAAGCAATAGCATCACAAATTTCACAAATAAAGCATTTTTTTCACTGCATTCTA
GTTGTGGTTTGTCCAAACTCATCAATGTATCTTATTAATTAACGTCGACCTCTAGCTAGAGCTTGGCGTA
ATCATGGTCATAGCTGTTTCCTGTGTGAAATTGTTATCCGCTCACAATTCCACACAACATACGAGCCGGA
AGCATAAAGTGTAAAGCCTAGGGTGCCTAATGAGTGAGCTAACTCACATTAATTGCGTTGCGCTCACTGC
CCGCTTTCCAGTCGGGAAACCTGTCGTGCCAGCTGCATTAATGAATCGGCCAACGCGCGGGGAGAGGCGG
TTTGCGTATTGGGCGCTCTTCCGCTTCCTCGCTCACTGACTCGCTGCGCTCGGTCGTTCGGCTGCGGCGA
GCGGTATCAGCTCACTCAAAGGCGGTAATACGGTTATCCACAGAATCAGGGGATAACGCAGGAAAGAACA
TGTGAGCAAAAGGCCAGCAAAAGGCCAGGAACCGTAAAAAGGCCGCGTTGCTGGCGTTTTTCCATAGGCT
CCGCCCCCCTGACGAGCATCACAAAAATCGACGCTCAAGTCAGAGGTGGCGAAACCCGACAGGACTATAA
AGATACCAGGCGTTTCCCCCTGGAAGCTCCCTCGTGCGCTCTCCTGTTCCGACCCTGCCGCTTACCGGAT
ACCTGTCCGCCTTTCTCCCTTCGGGAAGCGTGGCGCTTTCTCATAGCTCACGCTGTAGGTATCTCAGTTC
GGTGTAGGTCGTTCGCTCCAAGCTGGGCTGTGTGCACGAACCCCCCGTTCAGCCCGACCGCTGCGCCTTA
TCCGGTAACTATCGTCTTGAGTCCAACCCGGTAAGACACGACTTATCGCCACTGGCAGCAGCCACTGGTA
ACAGGATTAGCAGAGCGAGGTATGTAGGCGGTGCTACAGAGTTCTTGAAGTGGTGGCCTAACTACGGCTA
CACTAGAAGAACAGTATTTGGTATCTGCGCTCTGCTGAAGCCAGTTACCTTCGGAAAAAGAGTTGGTAGC
TCTTGATCCGGCAAACAAACCACCGCTGGTAGCGGTGGTTTTTTTGTTTGCAAGCAGCAGATTACGCGCA
GAAAAAAAGGATCTCAAGAAGATCCTTTGATCTTTTCTACGGGGTCTGACGCTCAGTGGAACGAAAACTC
ACGTTAAGGGATTTTGGTCATGAGATTATCAAAAAGGATCTTCACCTAGATCCTTTTAAATTAAAAATGA
AGTTTTAAATCAATCTAAAGTATATATGAGTAAACTTGGTCTGACAGTTACCAATGCTTAATCAGTGAGG
CACCTATCTCAGCGATCTGTCTATTTCGTTCATCCATAGTTGCCTGACTCCCCGTCGTGTAGATAACTAC
GATACGGGAGGGCTTACCATCTGGCCCCAGTGCTGCAATGATACCGCGAGACCCACGCTCACCGGCTCCA
GATTTATCAGCAATAAACCAGCCAGCCGGAAGGGCCGAGCGCAGAAGTGGTCCTGCAACTTTATCCGCCT
CCATCCAGTCTATTAATTGTTGCCGGGAAGCTAGAGTAAGTAGTTCGCCAGTTAATAGTTTGCGCAACGT
TGTTGCCATTGCTACAGGCATCGTGGTGTCACGCTCGTCGTTTGGTATGGCTTCATTCAGCTCCGGTTCC
CAACGATCAAGGCGAGTTACATGATCCCCCATGTTGTGCAAAAAAGCGGTTAGCTCCTTCGGTCCTCCGA
TCGTTGTCAGAAGTAAGTTGGCCGCAGTGTTATCACTCATGGTTATGGCAGCACTGCATAATTCTCTTAC
TGTCATGCCATCCGTAAGATGCTTTTCTGTGACTGGTGAGTACTCAACCAAGTCATTCTGAGAATAGTGT
ATGCGGCGACCGAGTTGCTCTTGCCCGGCGTCAATACGGGATAATACCGCGCCACATAGCAGAACTTTAA
AAGTGCTCATCATTGGAAAACGTTCTTCGGGGCGAAAACTCTCAAGGATCTTACCGCTGTTGAGATCCAG
TTCGATGTAACCCACTCGTGCACCCAACTGATCTTCAGCATCTTTTACTTTCACCAGCGTTTCTGGGTGA
GCAAAAACAGGAAGGCAAAATGCCGCAAAAAAGGGAATAAGGGCGACACGGAAATGTTGAATACTCATAC
TCTTCCTTTTTCAATATTATTGAAGCATTTATCAGGGTTATTGTCTCATGAGCGGATACATATTTGAATG
TATTTAGAAAAATAAACAAATAGGGGTTCCGCGCACATTTCCCCGAAAAGTGCCACCTGACGTCGACGGA
TCGGGAGATCGATCTCCCGATCCCCTAGGGTCGACTCTCAGTACAATCTGCTCTGATGCCGCATAGTTAA
GCCAGTATCTGCTCCCTGCTTGTGTGTTGGAGGTCGCTGAGTAGTGCGCGAGCAAAATTTAAGCTACAAC
AAGGCAAGGCTTGACCGACAATTGCATGAAGAATCTGCTTAGGGTTAGGCGTTTTGCGCTGCTTCGCGAT
GTACGGGCCAGATAT
