Features (pLannotate 1.2.2; 16 found; start..end, strand, type, name):
    160..539     +  enhancer       CMV enhancer: human cytomegalovirus immediate early enhancer
    541..659     +  promoter       chicken β-actin promoter (fragment): contains a 21-bp deletion relative to the standard chicken β-actin promoter
    659..740     +  promoter       chicken β-actin promoter (fragment): contains a 21-bp deletion relative to the standard chicken β-actin promoter
    741..1757    +  intron         chimeric intron: chimera between introns from chicken β-actin and rabbit β-globin
   1818..1836    +  promoter       T7 promoter: promoter for bacteriophage T7 RNA polymerase
   1875..5261    +  CDS            cas12b: CS12B_ALIAG - Also known as c2c1 From Alicyclobacillus acidoterrestris (strain ATCC 49025 / DSM 3922 / CIP 106132 / NCIMB 13137 / GD3B).
   5460..6179    +  CDS            EGFP: the original enhanced GFP (Yang et al., 1996) mammalian codon-optimized
   6222..6343    +  polyA_signal   SV40 poly(A) signal: SV40 polyadenylation signal
   6410..6426    -  protein_bind   lac operator: The lac repressor binds to the lac operator to inhibit transcription in E. coli. This inhibition can be relieved by adding lactose or isopropyl-β-D-thiogalactopyranoside (IPTG). lac repressor encoded by lacI
   6434..6464    -  promoter       lac promoter: promoter for the E. coli lac operon
   6479..6500    -  protein_bind   CAP binding site: CAP binding activates transcription in the presence of cAMP. E. coli catabolite activator protein
   6513..6605    -  CDS            lacI (fragment): lac repressor; lacI; The lac repressor binds to the lac operator to inhibit transcription in E. coli. This inhibition can be relieved by adding lactose or isopropyl-β-D-thiogalactopyranoside (IPTG).
   6788..7376    -  rep_origin     ori: high-copy-number ColE1/pMB1/pBR322/pUC origin of replication
   7547..8407    -  CDS            AmpR: β-lactamase; bla; confers resistance to ampicillin, carbenicillin, and related antibiotics
   8408..8512    -  promoter       AmpR promoter: bla
   8583..5       -  misc_feature   bom (fragment) (across the origin): basis of mobility region from pBR322
>Addgene plasmid #121962 | pCAG-AaCas12b(D977A)-2AeGFP | addgene full sequence | sequence record 235358 | Addgene NGS Result
AGTATCTGCTCCCTGCTTGTGTGTTGGAGGTCGCTGAGTAGTGCGCGAGCAAAATTTAAGCTACAACAAG
GCAAGGCTTGACCGACAATTGCATGAAGAATCTGCTTAGGGTTAGGCGTTTTGCGCTGCTTCGCGATGTA
CGGGCCAGATATACGCGTTGACATTGATTATTGACTAGTTATTAATAGTAATCAATTACGGGGTCATTAG
TTCATAGCCCATATATGGAGTTCCGCGTTACATAACTTACGGTAAATGGCCCGCCTGGCTGACCGCCCAA
CGACCCCCGCCCATTGACGTCAATAATGACGTATGTTCCCATAGTAACGCCAATAGGGACTTTCCATTGA
CGTCAATGGGTGGAGTATTTACGGTAAACTGCCCACTTGGCAGTACATCAAGTGTATCATATGCCAAGTA
CGCCCCCTATTGACGTCAATGACGGTAAATGGCCCGCCTGGCATTATGCCCAGTACATGACCTTATGGGA
CTTTCCTACTTGGCAGTACATCTACGTATTAGTCATCGCTATTACCATGGTCGAGGTGAGCCCCACGTTC
TGCTTCACTCTCCCCATCTCCCCCCCCTCCCCACCCCCAATTTTGTATTTATTTATTTTTTAATTATTTT
GTGCAGCGATGGGGGCGGGGGGGGGGGGGAGCGGCGCGCTCCGAAAGTTTCCTTTTATGGCGAGGCGGCG
GCGGCGGCGGCCCTATAAAAAGCGAAGCGCGCGGCGGGCGGGAGTCGCTGCGCGCTGCCTTCGCCCCGTG
CCCCGCTCCGCCGCCGCCTCGCGCCGCCCGCCCCGGCTCTGACTGACCGCGTTACTCCCACAGGTGAGCG
GGCGGGACGGCCCTTCTCCTCCGGGCTGTAATTAGCGCTTGGTTTAATGACGGCTTGTTTCTTTTCTGTG
GCTGCGTGAAAGCCTTGAGGGGCTCCGGGAGGGCCCTTTGTGCGGGGGGAGCGGCTCGGGGGGTGCGTGC
GTGTGTGTGTGCGTGGGGAGCGCCGCGTGCGGCTCCGCGCTGCCCGGCGGCTGTGAGCGCTGCGGGCGCG
GCGCGGGGCTTTGTGCGCTCCGCAGTGTGCGCGAGGGGAGCGCGGCCGGGGGCGGTGCCCCGCGGTGCGG
GGGGGGCTGCGAGGGGAACAAAGGCTGCGTGCGGGGTGTGTGCGTGGGGGGGTGAGCAGGGGGTGTGGGC
GCGTCGGTCGGGCTGCAACCCCCCCTGCACCCCCCTCCCCGAGTTGCTGAGCACGGCCCGGCTTCGGGTG
CGGGGCTCCGTACGGGGCGTGGCGCGGGGCTCGCCGTGCCGGGCGGGGGGTGGCGGCAGGTGGGGGTGCC
GGGCGGGGCGGGGCCGCCTCGGGCCGGGGAGGGCTCGGGGGAGGGGCGCGGCGGCCCCCGGAGCGCCGGC
GGCTGTCGAGGCGCGGCGAGCCGCAGCCATTGCCTTTTATGGTAATCGTGCGAGAGGGCGCAGGGACTTC
CTTTGTCCCAAATCTGTGCGGAGCCGAAATCTGGGAGGCGCCGCCGCACCCCCTCTAGCGGGCGCGGGGC
GAAGCGGTGCGGCGCCGGCAGGAAGGAAATGGGCGGGGAGGGCCTTCGTGCGTCGCCGCGCCGCCGTCCC
CTTCTCCCTCTCCAGCCTCGGGGCTGTCCGCGGGGGGACGGCTGCCTTCGGGGGGGACGGGGCAGGGCGG
GGTTCGGCTTCTGGCGTGTGACCGGCGGCTCTAGCGCCTCTGCTAACCATGTTCATGCCTTCTTCTTTTT
CCTACAGCTCCTGGGCAACGTGCTGGTTATTGTGCTGTCTCATCATTTTGGCAAAGCTAGTGAATTCTAA
TACGACTCACTATAGGCCGCCACCATGCCCAAGAAGAAGAGGAAGGTTCCCGGGATGGCCGTGAAGAGCA
TGAAGGTGAAGCTGCGCCTGGACAACATGCCCGAGATCCGCGCCGGCCTGTGGAAGCTGCACACCGAGGT
GAACGCCGGCGTGCGCTACTACACCGAGTGGCTGAGCCTGCTGCGCCAGGAGAACCTGTACCGCCGCAGC
CCCAACGGCGACGGCGAGCAGGAGTGCTACAAGACCGCCGAGGAGTGCAAGGCCGAGCTGCTGGAGCGCC
TGCGCGCCCGCCAGGTGGAGAACGGCCACTGCGGCCCCGCCGGCAGCGACGACGAGCTGCTGCAGCTGGC
CCGCCAGCTGTACGAGCTGCTGGTGCCCCAGGCCATCGGCGCCAAGGGCGACGCCCAGCAGATCGCCCGC
AAGTTCCTGAGCCCCCTGGCCGACAAGGACGCCGTGGGCGGCCTGGGCATCGCCAAGGCCGGCAACAAGC
CCCGCTGGGTGCGCATGCGCGAGGCCGGCGAGCCCGGCTGGGAGGAGGAGAAGGCCAAGGCCGAGGCCCG
CAAGAGCACCGACCGCACCGCCGACGTGCTGCGCGCCCTGGCCGACTTCGGCCTGAAGCCCCTGATGCGC
GTGTACACCGACAGCGACATGAGCAGCGTGCAGTGGAAGCCCCTGCGCAAGGGCCAGGCCGTGCGCACCT
GGGACCGCGACATGTTCCAGCAGGCCATCGAGCGCATGATGAGCTGGGAGAGCTGGAACCAGCGCGTGGG
CGAGGCCTACGCCAAGCTGGTGGAGCAGAAGAGCCGCTTCGAGCAGAAGAACTTCGTGGGCCAGGAGCAC
CTGGTGCAGCTGGTGAACCAGCTGCAGCAGGACATGAAGGAGGCCAGCCACGGCCTGGAGAGCAAGGAGC
AGACCGCCCACTACCTGACCGGCCGCGCCCTGCGCGGCAGCGACAAGGTGTTCGAGAAGTGGGAGAAGCT
GGACCCCGACGCCCCCTTCGACCTGTACGACACCGAGATCAAGAACGTGCAGCGCCGCAACACCCGCCGC
TTCGGCAGCCACGACCTGTTCGCCAAGCTGGCCGAGCCCAAGTACCAGGCCCTGTGGCGCGAGGACGCCA
GCTTCCTGACCCGCTACGCCGTGTACAACAGCATCGTGCGCAAGCTGAACCACGCCAAGATGTTCGCCAC
CTTCACCCTGCCCGACGCCACCGCCCACCCCATCTGGACCCGCTTCGACAAGCTGGGCGGCAACCTGCAC
CAGTACACCTTCCTGTTCAACGAGTTCGGCGAGGGCCGCCACGCCATCCGCTTCCAGAAGCTGCTGACCG
TGGAGGACGGCGTGGCCAAGGAGGTGGACGACGTGACCGTGCCCATCAGCATGAGCGCCCAGCTGGACGA
CCTGCTGCCCCGCGACCCCCACGAGCTGGTGGCCCTGTACTTCCAGGACTACGGCGCCGAGCAGCACCTG
GCCGGCGAGTTCGGCGGCGCCAAGATCCAGTACCGCCGCGACCAGCTGAACCACCTGCACGCCCGCCGCG
GCGCCCGCGACGTGTACCTGAACCTGAGCGTGCGCGTGCAGAGCCAGAGCGAGGCCCGCGGCGAGCGCCG
CCCCCCCTACGCCGCCGTGTTCCGCCTGGTGGGCGACAACCACCGCGCCTTCGTGCACTTCGACAAGCTG
AGCGACTACCTGGCCGAGCACCCCGACGACGGCAAGCTGGGCAGCGAGGGCCTGCTGAGCGGCCTGCGCG
TGATGAGCGTGGACCTGGGCCTGCGCACCAGCGCCAGCATCAGCGTGTTCCGCGTGGCCCGCAAGGACGA
GCTGAAGCCCAACAGCGAGGGCCGCGTGCCCTTCTGCTTCCCCATCGAGGGCAACGAGAACCTGGTGGCC
GTGCACGAGCGCAGCCAGCTGCTGAAGCTGCCCGGCGAGACCGAGAGCAAGGACCTGCGCGCCATCCGCG
AGGAGCGCCAGCGCACCCTGCGCCAGCTGCGCACCCAGCTGGCCTACCTGCGCCTGCTGGTGCGCTGCGG
CAGCGAGGACGTGGGCCGCCGCGAGCGCAGCTGGGCCAAGCTGATCGAGCAGCCCATGGACGCCAACCAG
ATGACCCCCGACTGGCGCGAGGCCTTCGAGGACGAGCTGCAGAAGCTGAAGAGCCTGTACGGCATCTGCG
GCGACCGCGAGTGGACCGAGGCCGTGTACGAGAGCGTGCGCCGCGTGTGGCGCCACATGGGCAAGCAGGT
GCGCGACTGGCGCAAGGACGTGCGCAGCGGCGAGCGCCCCAAGATCCGCGGCTACCAGAAGGACGTGGTG
GGCGGCAACAGCATCGAGCAGATCGAGTACCTGGAGCGCCAGTACAAGTTCCTGAAGAGCTGGAGCTTCT
TCGGCAAGGTGAGCGGCCAGGTGATCCGCGCCGAGAAGGGCAGCCGCTTCGCCATCACCCTGCGCGAGCA
CATCGACCACGCCAAGGAGGACCGCCTGAAGAAGCTGGCCGACCGCATCATCATGGAGGCCCTGGGCTAC
GTGTACGCCCTGGACGACGAGCGCGGCAAGGGCAAGTGGGTGGCCAAGTACCCCCCCTGCCAGCTGATCC
TGCTGGAGGAGCTGAGCGAGTACCAGTTCAACAACGACCGCCCCCCCAGCGAGAACAACCAGCTGATGCA
GTGGAGCCACCGCGGCGTGTTCCAGGAGCTGCTGAACCAGGCCCAGGTGCACGACCTGCTGGTGGGCACC
ATGTACGCCGCCTTCAGCAGCCGCTTCGACGCCCGCACCGGCGCCCCCGGCATCCGCTGCCGCCGCGTGC
CCGCCCGCTGCGCCCGCGAGCAGAACCCCGAGCCCTTCCCCTGGTGGCTGAACAAGTTCGTGGCCGAGCA
CAAGCTGGACGGCTGCCCCCTGCGCGCCGACGACCTGATCCCCACCGGCGAGGGCGAGTTCTTCGTGAGC
CCCTTCAGCGCCGAGGAGGGCGACTTCCACCAGATCCACGCCGCCCTGAACGCCGCCCAGAACCTGCAGC
GCCGCCTGTGGAGCGACTTCGACATCAGCCAGATCCGCCTGCGCTGCGACTGGGGCGAGGTGGACGGCGA
GCCCGTGCTGATCCCCCGCACCACCGGCAAGCGCACCGCCGACAGCTACGGCAACAAGGTGTTCTACACC
AAGACCGGCGTGACCTACTACGAGCGCGAGCGCGGCAAGAAGCGCCGCAAGGTGTTCGCCCAGGAGGAGC
TGAGCGAGGAGGAGGCCGAGCTGCTGGTGGAGGCCGACGAGGCCCGCGAGAAGAGCGTGGTGCTGATGCG
CGACCCCAGCGGCATCATCAACCGCGGCGACTGGACCCGCCAGAAGGAGTTCTGGAGCATGGTGAACCAG
CGCATCGAGGGCTACCTGGTGAAGCAGATCCGCAGCCGCGTGCGCCTGCAGGAGAGCGCCTGCGAGAACA
CCGGCGACATCGCTAGCCCAAAGAAGAAGAGGAAAGTCTCTAGATACCCTTATGATGTTCCAGATTATGC
CGGATACCCATACGATGTCCCTGACTATGCAGGCTCCTACCCTTATGACGTCCCAGACTACGCCGGATCC
AGGTCCGGCGGCGGAGAGGGCAGAGGAAGTCTTCTAACATGCGGTGACGTGGAGGAGAATCCCGGCCCAA
TGGTGAGCAAGGGCGAGGAGCTGTTCACCGGGGTGGTGCCCATCCTGGTCGAGCTGGACGGCGACGTAAA
CGGCCACAAGTTCAGCGTGTCCGGCGAGGGCGAGGGCGATGCCACCTACGGCAAGCTGACCCTGAAGTTC
ATCTGCACCACCGGCAAGCTGCCCGTGCCCTGGCCCACCCTCGTGACCACCCTGACCTACGGCGTGCAGT
GCTTCAGCCGCTACCCCGACCACATGAAGCAGCACGACTTCTTCAAGTCCGCCATGCCCGAAGGCTACGT
CCAGGAGCGCACCATCTTCTTCAAGGACGACGGCAACTACAAGACCCGCGCCGAGGTGAAGTTCGAGGGC
GACACCCTGGTGAACCGCATCGAGCTGAAGGGCATCGACTTCAAGGAGGACGGCAACATCCTGGGGCACA
AGCTGGAGTACAACTACAACAGCCACAACGTCTATATCATGGCCGACAAGCAGAAGAACGGCATCAAGGT
GAACTTCAAGATCCGCCACAACATCGAGGACGGCAGCGTGCAGCTCGCCGACCACTACCAGCAGAACACC
CCCATCGGCGACGGCCCCGTGCTGCTGCCCGACAACCACTACCTGAGCACCCAGTCCGCCCTGAGCAAAG
ACCCCAACGAGAAGCGCGATCACATGGTCCTGCTGGAGTTCGTGACCGCCGCCGGGATCACTCTCGGCAT
GGACGAGCTGTACAAGTAACTGCAGCGCGGGGATCTCATGCTGGAGTTCTTCGCCCACCCCAACTTGTTT
ATTGCAGCTTATAATGGTTACAAATAAAGCAATAGCATCACAAATTTCACAAATAAAGCATTTTTTTCAC
TGCATTCTAGTTGTGGTTTGTCCAAACTCATCAATGTATCTTATTAATTAACGTCGACCTCTAGCTAGAG
CTTGGCGTAATCATGGTCATAGCTGTTTCCTGTGTGAAATTGTTATCCGCTCACAATTCCACACAACATA
CGAGCCGGAAGCATAAAGTGTAAAGCCTAGGGTGCCTAATGAGTGAGCTAACTCACATTAATTGCGTTGC
GCTCACTGCCCGCTTTCCAGTCGGGAAACCTGTCGTGCCAGCTGCATTAATGAATCGGCCAACGCGCGGG
GAGAGGCGGTTTGCGTATTGGGCGCTCTTCCGCTTCCTCGCTCACTGACTCGCTGCGCTCGGTCGTTCGG
CTGCGGCGAGCGGTATCAGCTCACTCAAAGGCGGTAATACGGTTATCCACAGAATCAGGGGATAACGCAG
GAAAGAACATGTGAGCAAAAGGCCAGCAAAAGGCCAGGAACCGTAAAAAGGCCGCGTTGCTGGCGTTTTT
CCATAGGCTCCGCCCCCCTGACGAGCATCACAAAAATCGACGCTCAAGTCAGAGGTGGCGAAACCCGACA
GGACTATAAAGATACCAGGCGTTTCCCCCTGGAAGCTCCCTCGTGCGCTCTCCTGTTCCGACCCTGCCGC
TTACCGGATACCTGTCCGCCTTTCTCCCTTCGGGAAGCGTGGCGCTTTCTCATAGCTCACGCTGTAGGTA
TCTCAGTTCGGTGTAGGTCGTTCGCTCCAAGCTGGGCTGTGTGCACGAACCCCCCGTTCAGCCCGACCGC
TGCGCCTTATCCGGTAACTATCGTCTTGAGTCCAACCCGGTAAGACACGACTTATCGCCACTGGCAGCAG
CCACTGGTAACAGGATTAGCAGAGCGAGGTATGTAGGCGGTGCTACAGAGTTCTTGAAGTGGTGGCCTAA
CTACGGCTACACTAGAAGAACAGTATTTGGTATCTGCGCTCTGCTGAAGCCAGTTACCTTCGGAAAAAGA
GTTGGTAGCTCTTGATCCGGCAAACAAACCACCGCTGGTAGCGGTGGTTTTTTTGTTTGCAAGCAGCAGA
TTACGCGCAGAAAAAAAGGATCTCAAGAAGATCCTTTGATCTTTTCTACGGGGTCTGACGCTCAGTGGAA
CGAAAACTCACGTTAAGGGATTTTGGTCATGAGATTATCAAAAAGGATCTTCACCTAGATCCTTTTAAAT
TAAAAATGAAGTTTTAAATCAATCTAAAGTATATATGAGTAAACTTGGTCTGACAGTTACCAATGCTTAA
TCAGTGAGGCACCTATCTCAGCGATCTGTCTATTTCGTTCATCCATAGTTGCCTGACTCCCCGTCGTGTA
GATAACTACGATACGGGAGGGCTTACCATCTGGCCCCAGTGCTGCAATGATACCGCGAGACCCACGCTCA
CCGGCTCCAGATTTATCAGCAATAAACCAGCCAGCCGGAAGGGCCGAGCGCAGAAGTGGTCCTGCAACTT
TATCCGCCTCCATCCAGTCTATTAATTGTTGCCGGGAAGCTAGAGTAAGTAGTTCGCCAGTTAATAGTTT
GCGCAACGTTGTTGCCATTGCTACAGGCATCGTGGTGTCACGCTCGTCGTTTGGTATGGCTTCATTCAGC
TCCGGTTCCCAACGATCAAGGCGAGTTACATGATCCCCCATGTTGTGCAAAAAAGCGGTTAGCTCCTTCG
GTCCTCCGATCGTTGTCAGAAGTAAGTTGGCCGCAGTGTTATCACTCATGGTTATGGCAGCACTGCATAA
TTCTCTTACTGTCATGCCATCCGTAAGATGCTTTTCTGTGACTGGTGAGTACTCAACCAAGTCATTCTGA
GAATAGTGTATGCGGCGACCGAGTTGCTCTTGCCCGGCGTCAATACGGGATAATACCGCGCCACATAGCA
GAACTTTAAAAGTGCTCATCATTGGAAAACGTTCTTCGGGGCGAAAACTCTCAAGGATCTTACCGCTGTT
GAGATCCAGTTCGATGTAACCCACTCGTGCACCCAACTGATCTTCAGCATCTTTTACTTTCACCAGCGTT
TCTGGGTGAGCAAAAACAGGAAGGCAAAATGCCGCAAAAAAGGGAATAAGGGCGACACGGAAATGTTGAA
TACTCATACTCTTCCTTTTTCAATATTATTGAAGCATTTATCAGGGTTATTGTCTCATGAGCGGATACAT
ATTTGAATGTATTTAGAAAAATAAACAAATAGGGGTTCCGCGCACATTTCCCCGAAAAGTGCCACCTGAC
GTCGACGGATCGGGAGATCGATCTCCCGATCCCCTAGGGTCGACTCTCAGTACAATCTGCTCTGATGCCG
CATAGTTAAGCC
